Addgene plasmid #227234: pAAV-hSyn1-DIO-SEP-GluA2Q
Purpose: Large cargo capacity AAV that expresses SEP tagged AMPA receptor subunit GluA2 R607Q mutant in neurons expressing Cre recombinase
Depositing lab: Richard Huganir. Depositing organization: Johns Hopkins University and School of Medicine. Publication: Calcium-permeable AMPA receptors govern PV neuron feature selectivity. Hong I, Kim J, Hainmueller T, Kim DW, Keijser J, Johnson RC, Park SH, Limjunyawong N, Yang Z, Cheon D, Hwang T, Agarwal A, Cholvin T, Krienen FM, McCarroll SA, Dong X, Leopold DA, Blackshaw S, Sprekeler H, Bergles DE, Bartos M, Brown SP, Huganir RL. Nature. 2024 Nov;635(8038):398-405. doi: 10.1038/s41586-024-08027-2. Epub 2024 Oct 2. PubMed 39358515.
Backbone
  Vector backbone: pAAV
  Backbone manufacturer: Agilent
  Backbone size w/o insert (bp): 3996
  Total vector size (bp): 7374
  Vector type: Mammalian Expression, AAV
Growth in bacteria
  Bacterial resistance: Ampicillin, 100 μg/mL
  Growth temperature: 30°C
  Growth strain: NEB Stable
  Growth instructions: Grow at 30C for a short time to avoid ITR deletions
  Copy number: High Copy
Gene/Insert
  Gene/Insert name: SEP-GluA2 (alt name: superecliptic pHluorin-tagged AMPA receptor GluA2 subunit with Q607R pore mutation leading to calcium permeable channel)
  Insert size (bp): 3303
  Mutation: Q607R
  Entrez Gene: Gria2 (a.k.a. GluA2, GluR-K2, GluR2, gluR-B)
  Promoter: hSyn1
  Tag / fusion protein: superecliptic pHluorin (N terminal on insert)
  Cloning method: Gibson Cloning
  Sequencing primers: 5′ TGCGGCGCCGGCGACTCAGCGCTGCCTCAGTCTGCGGTGGG
Resource information
  A portion of this plasmid was derived from a plasmid made by: superecliptic pHluorin was based on Transmission of Olfactory Information between Three Populations of Neurons in the Antennal Lobe of the Fly. Ng M, Roorda Rd, Lima Sq, Zemelman Bv, Morcillo P, Miesenböck G. (2002). Neuron, 36(3) , 463-474. doi: 10.1016/s0896-6273(02)00975-3.
Terms and licenses: Academic/Nonprofit Terms; Industry Terms: Not Available to Industry
Depositor comments: Please visit https://doi.org/10.1101/2023.07.20.549908 for bioRxiv preprint.
How to cite: pAAV-hSyn1-DIO-SEP-GluA2Q was a gift from Richard Huganir (Addgene plasmid # 227234 ; http://n2t.net/addgene:227234 ; RRID:Addgene_227234)
