[The description below was written by a language model from this plasmid's Addgene catalogue record and pLannotate feature annotations shown in this document.]
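Description:
pAAV-hSyn1-DIO-SEP-GluA2Q is an AAV transfer plasmid built on the pAAV backbone for Cre-dependent, neuron-specific expression of a fluorescently tagged AMPA receptor subunit. It is about 7.4 kb and is propagated in bacteria through a high-copy ColE1/pUC-type origin with ampicillin selection (AmpR/β-lactamase). An f1 origin is also present. The expression cassette lies between AAV2 inverted terminal repeats, which direct packaging of the intervening DNA into AAV particles. One ITR is annotated in full, but the other appears only as short fragments in the sequenced record, in keeping with the depositor's warning that the ITRs are prone to deletion.

The human synapsin I (hSyn1) promoter drives the payload, which is rat Gria2 (GluA2) fused at its N-terminus to superecliptic pHluorin. This pH-sensitive GFP variant is bright at neutral pH and dim in acidic compartments, so it preferentially reports receptors exposed at the cell surface. The fusion coding sequence sits in reverse orientation relative to the promoter, between oppositely oriented lox2272 and loxP pairs (a DIO/FLEx arrangement). Cre therefore inverts and locks the cassette into the sense orientation, confining expression to Cre-positive neurons. Downstream elements are compact, with WPRE annotated only as fragments and a fragmentary SV40 poly(A) signal, which fits the stated "large cargo capacity" design needed for the roughly 3.3 kb insert.

The record is inconsistent about the pore mutation. The purpose field gives R607Q, while the mutation field gives Q607R. The construct name "GluA2Q" and the description of a calcium-permeable channel both indicate the glutamine form at the Q/R site. The construct is used to make AMPA receptors calcium-permeable in defined neuronal populations.
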