Features (pLannotate 1.2.2; 23 found; start..end, strand, type, name):
     12..39      +  repeat_region  AAV2 ITR (fragment): inverted terminal repeat of adeno-associated virus serotype 2 inverted
     68..95      +  repeat_region  AAV2 ITR (fragment): inverted terminal repeat of adeno-associated virus serotype 2 inverted
    159..606     +  promoter       hSyn promoter: human synapsin I promoter; confers neuron-specific expression (Kügler et al., 2003)
    607..640     +  protein_bind   lox2272: Cre-mediated recombination occurs in the 8-bp core sequence (GGATACTT). lox2272 sites are compatible with each other, but incompatible with loxP or loxN sites (Lee and Saito, 1988). Cre recombinase
    641..670     -  intron         β-globin intron (fragment): internally truncated intron from human β-globin
    671..704     +  protein_bind   loxP: Cre-mediated recombination occurs in the 8-bp core sequence (GCATACAT). Cre recombinase
    708..3296    -  CDS            Gria2: GRIA2_RAT - Also known as Glur2. Experimental evidence at protein level: Swiss-Prot protein existence level 1. Receptor for glutamate that functions as ligand-gated ion channel in the central nervous system and plays an important role in excitatory synaptic transmission. L-glutamate acts as an excitatory neurotransmitter at many synapses in the central nervous system. Binding of the excitatory neurotransmitter L-glutamate induces a conformation change, leading to the opening of the cation channel, and thereby converts the chemical signal to an electrical impulse. The receptor then desensitizes
   3297..4007    -  CDS            superecliptic pHluorin: pH-sensitive mutant of green fluorescent protein (Ng et al., 2002) excited strongly by blue light at neutral pH but minimally fluorescent at acidic pH
   4092..4125    -  protein_bind   lox2272: Cre-mediated recombination occurs in the 8-bp core sequence (GGATACTT). lox2272 sites are compatible with each other, but incompatible with loxP or loxN sites (Lee and Saito, 1988). Cre recombinase
   4126..4155    -  intron         β-globin intron (fragment): internally truncated intron from human β-globin
   4156..4189    -  protein_bind   loxP: Cre-mediated recombination occurs in the 8-bp core sequence (GCATACAT). Cre recombinase
   4193..4350    +  misc_feature   WPRE (fragment): woodchuck hepatitis virus posttranscriptional regulatory element
   4356..4440    +  misc_feature   WPRE (fragment): woodchuck hepatitis virus posttranscriptional regulatory element
   4439..4482    -  polyA_signal   SV40 poly(A) signal (fragment): SV40 polyadenylation signal
   4486..4553    -  polyA_signal   SV40 poly(A) signal (fragment): SV40 polyadenylation signal
   4626..4766    +  repeat_region  AAV2 ITR: inverted terminal repeat of adeno-associated virus serotype 2 inverted
   4771..4822    -  misc_feature   bom (fragment): basis of mobility region from pBR322
   4841..5296    +  rep_origin     f1 ori (sequence partly withheld): f1 bacteriophage origin of replication; arrow indicates direction of (+) strand synthesis
   5297..5346    -  misc_feature   bom (fragment): basis of mobility region from pBR322
   5448..5483    -  CDS            rop (fragment): Rop protein, which maintains plasmids at low copy number; rop
   5578..5682    +  promoter       AmpR promoter: bla
   5683..6543    +  CDS            AmpR: β-lactamase; bla; confers resistance to ampicillin, carbenicillin, and related antibiotics
   6714..7302    +  rep_origin     ori: high-copy-number ColE1/pMB1/pBR322/pUC origin of replication
>Addgene plasmid #227234 | pAAV-hSyn1-DIO-SEP-GluA2Q | addgene full sequence | sequence record 488485 | Addgene NGS Result
CCTGCAGGCAGCTGCGCGCTCGCTCGCTCACTGAGGCCGCCCGGGCGTCGGGCGACCTTTGGTCGCCCGG
CCTCAGTGAGCGAGCGAGCGCGCAGAGAGGGAGTGGCCAACTCCATCACTAGGGGTTCCTGCGGCCGCTG
CAGAGGGCCCTGCGTATGAGTGCAAGTGGGTTTTAGGACCAGGATGAGGCGGGGTGGGGGTGCCTACCTG
ACGACCGACCCCGACCCACTGGACAAGCACCCAACCCCCATTCCCCAAATTGCGCATCCCCTATCAGAGA
GGGGGAGGGGAAACAGGATGCGGCGAGGCGCGTGCGCACTGCCAGCTTCAGCACCGCGGACAGTGCCTTC
GCCCCCGCCTGGCGGCGCGCGCCACCGCCGCCTCAGCACTGAAGGCGCGCTGACGTCACTCGCCGGTCCC
CCGCAAACTCCCCTTCCCGGCCACCTTGGTCGCGTCCGCGCCGCCGCCGGCCCAGCCGGACCGCACCACG
CGAGGCGCGAGATAGGGGGGCACGGGCGCGACCATCTGCGCTGCGGCGCCGGCGACTCAGCGCTGCCTCA
GTCTGCGGTGGGCAGCGGAGGAGTCGTGTCGTGCCTGAGAGCGCAGATAACTTCGTATAGGATACTTTAT
ACGAAGTTATGCAGAATGGTAGCTGGATTGTAGCTGCTATATAACTTCGTATAGCATACATTATACGAAG
TTATCTAAATTTTAACACTCTCGATGCCATATACGTTGTAACCTTCCTTATAAGTTGCAAAATTCTGGGA
ATTCTGCGAGGAAGATGGGTTAATATTCTGTGGATTCTTTGCCACCTTCATTCGTTTCGCCTCGGCCCTT
GACTTGTAACAGAACTCAATCAAAGCCACCAGCATTGCCAAACCAAGGCCCCCGACAAGGATGTAGAATA
CTCCAGCAACGTTGCTCAGACTGAGGGCACTGGTCTTTTCCTTACTTCCCGAGTCCTTGGCTCCACATTC
ACCTTTATCGTACCACCATTTGTTTTTCAGCTTGTCTAAGACGCCTTGCTCACTGAGTTTCAATACTGCA
AGATTTACTGGGGTTCCTAATGAGGATCCTTTAGGTGTGGCGATGCCGTAGCCTTTGGAATCCAAGTTTC
CTCCCACTTTCATGGTGTCACAAGGCTTCCTCTGCTCGATGTACTCGTTCATTGTGGACTCCAGCAAGTA
GGCATACTTTCCTTTGGATTTCCGGACTCTGGCTACTCCTTCTGCGGTAGTCCTCACAAACACAGAGGGC
TCTGCACTCCTCATATAAGTCCACATTTTATCAAACACTGCGATTTTAGATCTCCTGAAAAACTCTTTAG
TGGAGCCAGAGTCTAATGTTCCATAAGCAATTTCTGTTTGCTTAGACAGATCCTCAGCACTTTCGATGGG
AGACACCATCCTCTCTACAGTCAGGAAGGCAGCTAAGTTAGCCGTGTAGGAGGAGATTATGATCAGGGTA
AAGAACCACCACACACCTCCAACAATGCGCCCAGAGAGGGATCTTGGCGAAATATCGCATCCCTGCTGCA
TAAAGGCACCCAAGGAAAACCAGAGACTATTAAAAATCCCAAATTCATTAGTTGATTCACTACTTTGTGT
TTCTCTTCCATCTTCAAATTCCTCAGTGTGCCACTCGTAGGGGCTAAATCTGCTGACCAGGAATAAAACT
ACACTGACCCCAATGTAGGCAAACACAATGCACATCCAGATCTCATAGGCTAAAGGATCAAGAAAGGAAA
ACACTCCTGGTTTGGACTTCTGAGGCTTCTTGATCATGATAGAGATTCCAAGACTCATGAAGGGCTTGGA
GAAGTCAATCACCTCTTCTCTCACGAGAGTGATAGTTAATGGAGCAATTGCAATGTCAGCTTTCCCGTAG
ACAAGCTCTCCAACCATACCATTCCAAATTTTGGTGTCGGCATCCCTGGCCCCATACTTGCCATCCCCAA
CAATAGTCAGCTTGTACTTGAACCCACAGTGTTTGGCAATTTCTGCAGCTAAGTCAACACAGTAGCCCTC
GTAACGCTCATTCCCTTCAAGCATTTCATGATTTTTCTTCATCATAACATATGGAGATTCCAATATTGTG
GTGACCACCACAGTCTTGTTTTCAAGCCCAGACGTGTCATTTCCTGATGGGAGCTCAGTTAGGGTGACAA
CCATTTTATCCACTTCACTCCAGTACCCAATCTTCCGGGGTCCATTTGTTTTGAGCTCCATGATGTTAAT
TGTGTAGTTTATTCGTTTTCCATTCTGGTCAAACTTTATATTTCCAGAGAGGCCTTCAACTTGAACCTGC
TTGAGGGCCCTTTCTATTTCGACCCCTTGTCCCCAGGGCACAGCTGGGTTGGCCAAACAATCCCCTGCAT
TTCCTCTCCGGGATATTTCAATCCTCTGCTTCCGAAGGTTACGGAATGCTTCAGTCATCACTTGGACAGC
ATCATACGTCAGGGCCGAAGTATACTTAATTGTCGCTGTGTGTGCTCCAGGGTATTCTTTCTCTTCCAGT
GTTGACCATCTTTCTATAAATTTAGACACCAGGGAATCATCGTAGTCTACAATCTGAAATCCAGAGACAT
TTGCTCCTCCAAACTGAATTTTCAGCAGGTCCCCATCAGTGAATCCCAGATTTGCAATGATATAATGGTA
CCCTTTAACATGTTTTCCAATGGTAATAACCTGGTCCACAATGTCATTTACTTTATCCCTTTCACAGTCC
AGGATTACACGCCGTTCTTTTTTTAACTCCAGATCTTGAAAGAGCGATCTGTAGGTCTCATCTTTCTTGT
CATTGTTGATGTTCCCCACATTGATAGCAGTCACCTGCCACTTCTTCTCTGCAGCAGAATCCAGAACAGC
TTGCAGTGTTGATAAGCCTCTGTCACTGTCATAGAGGTATGCGAACTTGTCCCATTGGTAGTACTCAATC
AAGCTAAGGAGTGCTCCTTTGAGGTCAGGTCGCATCTGGATGACAAATGGATGTGTGCCATCTGTTGGGA
AGCTAGGTGTGATGAAGGACACATGGAGTGTCCCACAGAATGATGTGATGGTATTTACAGACTTCTTGTC
ATAAAATCCAAAAATTGCGTAGACTCCTCTTGAAAACTGGGAGCAGAAAGCATTGGTGACTGCGAAACTG
TTGGCTACCTCCAAATTGTCGATATGGGGTGTCAGTCTGAACTCCGAAGTGGAAAACTGAACCATCCCTA
CCCGAAATGCACTGTATTCTTGATCAGCGCCCCTTGGAAATAGCCCCCCTATCTGTATGCTACCGGTAGA
TCCACCTTTGTATAGTTCATCCATGCCATGTGTAATCCCAGCAGCTGTTACAAACTCAAGAAGGACCATG
TGGTCTCTCTTTTCGTTGGGATCTTTCGAAAGAGTAGAAGTTGTAAACAGGTAATGGTTGTCTGGTAAAA
GGACGGGCCCATCGCCAATTGGAGTATTTTGTTGATAATGGTCTGCTAGTTGAACGCCTCCATCTTCAAT
GTTGTGTCTAATTTTGAAGTTAGCTTTGATTCCATTCTTTTGTTTGTCTGCCATGATGTACACCTGGTGA
TCGTTATAGTTGTATTCCAATTTGTGTCCAAGAATGTTTCCATCTTCTTTAAAATCAATACCTTTTAACT
CGATTCTATTAACAAGGGTATCACCTTCAAACTTGACTTCAGCACGTGTCTTGTAGTTCCCGTCATCTTT
GAAAAATATAGTTCTTTCCTGTACATAACCTTCGGGCATGGCACTCTTGAAAAAGTCATGCCGTTTCATA
TGATCTGGGTATCTTGAAAAGCATTGAACACCATAAGTTAAAGTAGTGACAAGTGTTGGCCAAGGAACAG
GTAGTTTTCCAGTAGTGCAAATAAATTTAAGGGTAAGTTTTCCGTATGTTGCATCACCTTCACCCTCTCC
ACTGACAGAAAATTTGTGCCCATTAACATCACCATCTAATTCAACAAGAATTGGGACAACTCCAGTGAAA
AGTTCTTCTCCTTTACTGTTAGAAGAGACACCAAAAATCAGTCCCCATAAAACAGGAGAAAGGAGGACAG
AAATATGCATAATCTTTTGCATTTCCAAGAAATAACTTCGTATAAAGTATCCTATACGAAGTTATTTGCC
TTAACCCAGAAATTATCACTGTTATATAACTTCGTATAATGTATGCTATACGAAGTTATGATAATCAACC
TCTGGATTACAAAATTTGTGAAAGATTGACTGGTATTCTTAACTATGTTGCTCCTTTTACGCTATGTGGA
TACGCTGCTTTAATGCCTTTGTATCATGCTATTGCTTCCCGTATGGCTTTCATTTTCTCCTCCTTGTATA
AATCCTGGTTAGTTCTTGCCACGGCGGAACTCATCGCCGCCTGCCTTGCCCGCTGCTGGACAGGGGCTCG
GCTGTTGGGCACTGACAATTCCGTGGTGTTTATTTGTGAAATTTGTGATGCTATTGCTTTATTTGTAACC
ATCTAGCTTTATTTGTGAAATTTGTGATGCTATTGCTTTATTTGTAACCATTATAAGCTGCAATAAACAA
GTTAACAACAACAATTGCATTCATTTTATGTTTCAGGTTCAGGGGGAGATGTGGGAGGTTTTTTAAAGCG
GCCGCAGGAACCCCTAGTGATGGAGTTGGCCACTCCCTCTCTGCGCGCTCGCTCGCTCACTGAGGCCGGG
CGACCAAAGGTCGCCCGACGCCCGGGCTTTGCCCGGGCGGCCTCAGTGAGCGAGCGAGCGCGCAGCTGCC
TGCAGGGGCGCCTGATGCGGTATTTTCTCCTTACGCATCTGTGCGGTATTTCACACCGCATA
[95 nt withheld, positions 4823-4917]
T
[46 nt withheld, positions 4919-4964]
C
[141 nt withheld, positions 4966-5106]
CCTTTGACGTTGGAGTCCACGTTCTTT
[37 nt withheld, positions 5134-5170]
ACTCTATCTCGGGCTATTCTTTTGATTTATAAGGGATTTTGCCGATTTCGGTCTATTGGTTAAAAAATGA
GCTGATTTAACAAAAATTTAACGCGAATTTTAACAAAATATTAACGTTTACAATTTTATGGTGCACTCTC
AGTACAATCTGCTCTGATGCCGCATAGTTAAGCCAGCCCCGACACCCGCCAACACCCGCTGACGCGCCCT
GACGGGCTTGTCTGCTCCCGGCATCCGCTTACAGACAAGCTGTGACCGTCTCCGGGAGCTGCATGTGTCA
GAGGTTTTCACCGTCATCACCGAAACGCGCGAGACGAAAGGGCCTCGTGATACGCCTATTTTTATAGGTT
AATGTCATGATAATAATGGTTTCTTAGACGTCAGGTGGCACTTTTCGGGGAAATGTGCGCGGAACCCCTA
TTTGTTTATTTTTCTAAATACATTCAAATATGTATCCGCTCATGAGACAATAACCCTGATAAATGCTTCA
ATAATATTGAAAAAGGAAGAGTATGAGTATTCAACATTTCCGTGTCGCCCTTATTCCCTTTTTTGCGGCA
TTTTGCCTTCCTGTTTTTGCTCACCCAGAAACGCTGGTGAAAGTAAAAGATGCTGAAGATCAGTTGGGTG
CACGAGTGGGTTACATCGAACTGGATCTCAACAGCGGTAAGATCCTTGAGAGTTTTCGCCCCGAAGAACG
TTTTCCAATGATGAGCACTTTTAAAGTTCTGCTATGTGGCGCGGTATTATCCCGTATTGACGCCGGGCAA
GAGCAACTCGGTCGCCGCATACACTATTCTCAGAATGACTTGGTTGAGTACTCACCAGTCACAGAAAAGC
ATCTTACGGATGGCATGACAGTAAGAGAATTATGCAGTGCTGCCATAACCATGAGTGATAACACTGCGGC
CAACTTACTTCTGACAACGATCGGAGGACCGAAGGAGCTAACCGCTTTTTTGCACAACATGGGGGATCAT
GTAACTCGCCTTGATCGTTGGGAACCGGAGCTGAATGAAGCCATACCAAACGACGAGCGTGACACCACGA
TGCCTGTAGCAATGGCAACAACGTTGCGCAAACTATTAACTGGCGAACTACTTACTCTAGCTTCCCGGCA
ACAATTAATAGACTGGATGGAGGCGGATAAAGTTGCAGGACCACTTCTGCGCTCGGCCCTTCCGGCTGGC
TGGTTTATTGCTGATAAATCTGGAGCCGGTGAGCGTGGGTCTCGCGGTATCATTGCAGCACTGGGGCCAG
ATGGTAAGCCCTCCCGTATCGTAGTTATCTACACGACGGGGAGTCAGGCAACTATGGATGAACGAAATAG
ACAGATCGCTGAGATAGGTGCCTCACTGATTAAGCATTGGTAACTGTCAGACCAAGTTTACTCATATATA
CTTTAGATTGATTTAAAACTTCATTTTTAATTTAAAAGGATCTAGGTGAAGATCCTTTTTGATAATCTCA
TGACCAAAATCCCTTAACGTGAGTTTTCGTTCCACTGAGCGTCAGACCCCGTAGAAAAGATCAAAGGATC
TTCTTGAGATCCTTTTTTTCTGCGCGTAATCTGCTGCTTGCAAACAAAAAAACCACCGCTACCAGCGGTG
GTTTGTTTGCCGGATCAAGAGCTACCAACTCTTTTTCCGAAGGTAACTGGCTTCAGCAGAGCGCAGATAC
CAAATACTGTTCTTCTAGTGTAGCCGTAGTTAGGCCACCACTTCAAGAACTCTGTAGCACCGCCTACATA
CCTCGCTCTGCTAATCCTGTTACCAGTGGCTGCTGCCAGTGGCGATAAGTCGTGTCTTACCGGGTTGGAC
TCAAGACGATAGTTACCGGATAAGGCGCAGCGGTCGGGCTGAACGGGGGGTTCGTGCACACAGCCCAGCT
TGGAGCGAACGACCTACACCGAACTGAGATACCTACAGCGTGAGCTATGAGAAAGCGCCACGCTTCCCGA
AGGGAGAAAGGCGGACAGGTATCCGGTAAGCGGCAGGGTCGGAACAGGAGAGCGCACGAGGGAGCTTCCA
GGGGGAAACGCCTGGTATCTTTATAGTCCTGTCGGGTTTCGCCACCTCTGACTTGAGCGTCGATTTTTGT
GATGCTCGTCAGGGGGGCGGAGCCTATGGAAAAACGCCAGCAACGCGGCCTTTTTACGGTTCCTGGCCTT
TTGCTGGCCTTTTGCTCACATGT
